>Addgene plasmid #152928 | pGBW-m4133388 | depositor full sequence | sequence record 295940 | Full Sequence
CACCATGGGTTTTAGAAAAATGGCATTCCCATCTGGTAAAGTTGAGGGTTGTATGGTACAAGTAACTTGT
GGTACAACTACACTTAACGGTCTTTGGCTTGATGACGTAGTTTACTGTCCAAGACATGTGATCTGCACCT
CTGAAGACATGCTTAACCCTAATTATGAAGATTTACTCATTCGTAAGTCTAATCATAATTTCTTGGTACA
GGCTGGTAATGTTCAACTCAGGGTTATTGGACATTCTATGCAAAATTGTGTACTTAAGCTTAAGGTTGAT
ACAGCCAATCCTAAGACACCTAAGTATAAGTTTGTTCGCATTCAACCAGGACAGACTTTTTCAGTGTTAG
CTTGTTACAATGGTTCACCATCTGGTGTTTACCAATGTGCTATGAGGCCCAATTTCACTATTAAGGGTTC
ATTCCTTAATGGTTCATGTGGTAGTGTTGGTTTTAACATAGATTATGACTGTGTCTCTTTTTGTTACATG
CACCATATGGAATTACCAACTGGAGTTCATGCTGGCACAGACTTAGAAGGTAACTTTTATGGACCTTTTG
TTGACAGGCAAACAGCACAAGCAGCTGGTACGGACACAACTATTACAGTTAATGTTTTAGCTTGGTTGTA
CGCTGCTGTTATAAATGGAGACAGGTGGTTTCTCAATCGATTTACCACAACTCTTAATGACTTTAACCTT
GTGGCTATGAAGTACAATTATGAACCTCTAACACAAGACCATGTTGACATACTAGGACCTCTTTCTGCTC
AAACTGGAATTGCCGTTTTAGATATGTGTGCTTCATTAAAAGAATTACTGCAAAATGGTATGAATGGACG
TACCATATTGGGTAGTGCTTTATTAGAAGATGAATTTACACCTTTTGATGTTGTTAGACAATGCTCAGGT
GTTACTTTCGAAAACCTTTACTTTCAGTCGTACCCCTATGACGTACCAGATTATGCGTAAGCTAGCTTGA
CTGACTGAGATACAGCGTACCTTCAGCTCACAGACATGATAAGATACATTGATGAGTTTGGACAAACCAC
AACTAGAATGCAGTGAAAAAAATGCTTTATTTGTGAAATTTGTGATGCTATTGCTTTATTTGTAACCATT
ATAAGCTGCAATAAACAAGTTAACAACAACAATTGCATTCATTTTATGTTTCAGGTTCAGGGGGAGGTGT
GGGAGGTTTTTTAAAGCAAGTAAAACCTCTACAAATGTGGTATTGGCCCATCTCTATCGGTATCGTAGCA
TAACCCCTTGGGGCCTCTAAACGGGTCTTGAGGGGTTTTTTGTGCCCCTCGGGCCGGATTGCTATCTACC
GGCATTGGCGCAGAAAAAAATGCCTGATGCGACGCTGCGCGTCTTATACTCCCACATATGCCAGATTCAG
CAACGGATACGGCTTCCCCAACTTGCCCACTTCCATACGTGTCCTCCTTACCAGAAATTTATCCTTAAGG
TCGTCAGCTATCCTGCAGGCGATCTCTCGATTTCGATCAAGACATTCCTTTAATGGTCTTTTCTGGACAC
CACTAGGGGTCAGAAGTAGTTCATCAAACTTTCTTCCCTCCCTAATCTCATTGGTTACCTTGGGCTATCG
AAACTTAATTAACCAGTCAAGTCAGCTACTTGGCGAGATCGACTTGTCTGGGTTTCGACTACGCTCAGAA
TTGCGTCAGTCAAGTTCGATCTGGTCCTTGCTATTGCACCCGTTCTCCGATTACGAGTTTCATTTAAATC
ATGTGAGCAAAAGGCCAGCAAAAGGCCAGGAACCGTAAAAAGGCCGCGTTGCTGGCGTTTTTCCATAGGC
TCCGCCCCCCTGACGAGCATCACAAAAATCGACGCTCAAGTCAGAGGTGGCGAAACCCGACAGGACTATA
AAGATACCAGGCGTTTCCCCCTGGAAGCTCCCTCGTGCGCTCTCCTGTTCCGACCCTGCCGCTTACCGGA
TACCTGTCCGCCTTTCTCCCTTCGGGAAGCGTGGCGCTTTCTCATAGCTCACGCTGTAGGTATCTCAGTT
CGGTGTAGGTCGTTCGCTCCAAGCTGGGCTGTGTGCACGAACCCCCCGTTCAGCCCGACCGCTGCGCCTT
ATCCGGTAACTATCGTCTTGAGTCCAACCCGGTAAGACACGACTTATCGCCACTGGCAGCAGCCACTGGT
AACAGGATTAGCAGAGCGAGGTATGTAGGCGGTGCTACAGAGTTCTTGAAGTGGTGGCCTAACTACGGCT
ACACTAGAAGAACAGTATTTGGTATCTGCGCTCTGCTGAAGCCAGTTACCTTCGGAAAAAGAGTTGGTAG
CTCTTGATCCGGCAAACAAACCACCGCTGGTAGCGGTGGTTTTTTTGTTTGCAAGCAGCAGATTACGCGC
AGAAAAAAAGGATCTCAAGAAGATCCTTTGATCTTTTCTACGGGGTCTGACGCTCAGTGGAACGAAAACT
CACGTTAAGGGATTTTGGTCATGAGATTATCAAAAAGGATCTTCACCTAGATCCTTTTAAATTAAAAATG
AAGTTTTAAATCAATCTAAAGTATATATGAGTAAACTTGGTCTGACAGTTACCAATGCTTAATCAGTGAG
GCACCTATCTCAGCGATCTGTCTATTTCGTTCATCCATAGTTGCATTTAAATTTCCGAACTCTCCAAGGC
CCTCGTCGGAAAATCTTCAAACCTTTCGTCCGATCCATCTTGCAGGCTACCTCTCGAACGAACTATCGCA
AGTCTCTTGGCCGGCCTTGCGCCTTGGCTATTGCTTGGCAGCGCCTATCGCCAGGTATTACTCCAATCCC
GAATATCCGAGATCGGGATCACCCGAGAGAAGTTCAACCTACATCCTCAATCCCGATCTATCCGAGATCC
GAGGAATATCGAAATCGGGGCGCGCCTGGTGTACCGAGAACGATCCTCTCAGTGCGAGTCTCGACGATCC
ATATCGTTGCTTGGCAGTCAGCCAGTCGGAATCCAGCTTGGGACCCAGGAAGTCCAATCGTCAGATATTG
TACTCAAGCCTGGTCACGGCAGCGTACCGATCTGTTTAAACCTAGATATTGATAGTCTGATCGGTCAACG
TATAATCGAGTCCTAGCTTTTGCAAACATCTATCAAGAGACAGGATCAGCAGGAGGCTTTCGCATGAGTA
TTCAACATTTCCGTGTCGCCCTTATTCCCTTTTTTGCGGCATTTTGCCTTCCTGTTTTTGCTCACCCAGA
AACGCTGGTGAAAGTAAAAGATGCTGAAGATCAGTTGGGTGCGCGAGTGGGTTACATCGAACTGGATCTC
AACAGCGGTAAGATCCTTGAGAGTTTTCGCCCCGAAGAACGCTTTCCAATGATGAGCACTTTTAAAGTTC
TGCTATGTGGCGCGGTATTATCCCGTATTGACGCCGGGCAAGAGCAACTCGGTCGCCGCATACACTATTC
TCAGAATGACTTGGTTGAGTATTCACCAGTCACAGAAAAGCATCTTACGGATGGCATGACAGTAAGAGAA
TTATGCAGTGCTGCCATAACCATGAGTGATAACACTGCGGCCAACTTACTTCTGACAACGATTGGAGGAC
CGAAGGAGCTAACCGCTTTTTTGCACAACATGGGGGATCATGTAACTCGCCTTGATCGTTGGGAACCGGA
GCTGAATGAAGCCATACCAAACGACGAGCGTGACACCACGATGCCTGTAGCAATGGCAACAACCTTGCGT
AAACTATTAACTGGCGAACTACTTACTCTAGCTTCCCGGCAACAGTTGATAGACTGGATGGAGGCGGATA
AAGTTGCAGGACCACTTCTGCGCTCGGCCCTTCCGGCTGGCTGGTTTATTGCTGATAAATCTGGAGCCGG
TGAGCGTGGGTCTCGCGGTATCATTGCAGCACTGGGGCCAGATGGTAAGCCCTCCCGTATCGTAGTTATC
TACACGACGGGGAGTCAGGCAACTATGGATGAACGAAATAGACAGATCGCTGAGATAGGTGCCTCACTGA
TTAAGCATTGGTAACCGATTCTAGGTGCATTGGCGCAGAAAAAAATGCCTGATGCGACGCTGCGCGTCTT
ATACTCCCACATATGCCAGATTCAGCAACGGATACGGCTTCCCCAACTTGCCCACTTCCATACGTGTCCT
CCTTACCAGAAATTTATCCTTAAGATCCCGAATCGTTTAAACTCGACTCTGGCTCTATCGAATCTCCGTC
GTTTCGAGCTTACGCGAACAGCCGTGGCGCTCATTTGCTCGTCGGGCATCGAATCTCGTCAGCTATCGTC
AGCTTACCTTTTTGGCAGCGATCGCGGCTCCCGACATCTTGGACCATTAGCTCCACAGGTATCTTCTTCC
CTCTAGTGGTCATAACAGCAGCTTCAGCTACCTCTCAATTCAAAAAACCCCTCAAGACCCGTTTAGAGGC
CCCAAGGGGTTATGCTATCAATCGTTGCGTTACACACACAAAAAACCAACACACATCCATCTTCGATGGA
TAGCGATTTTATTATCTAACTGCTGATCGAGTGTAGCCAGATCTAGTAATCAATTACGGGGTCATTAGTT
CATAGCCCATATATGGAGTTCCGCGTTACATAACTTACGGTAAATGGCCCGCCTGGCTGACCGCCCAACG
ACCCCCGCCCATTGACGTCAATAATGACGTATGTTCCCATAGTAACGCCAATAGGGACTTTCCATTGACG
TCAATGGGTGGAGTATTTACGGTAAACTGCCCACTTGGCAGTACATCAAGTGTATCATATGCCAAGTACG
CCCCCTATTGACGTCAATGACGGTAAATGGCCCGCCTGGCATTATGCCCAGTACATGACCTTATGGGACT
TTCCTACTTGGCAGTACATCTACGTATTAGTCATCGCTATTACCATGCTGATGCGGTTTTGGCAGTACAT
CAATGGGCGTGGATAGCGGTTTGACTCACGGGGATTTCCAAGTCTCCACCCCATTGACGTCAATGGGAGT
TTGTTTTGGCACCAAAATCAACGGGACTTTCCAAAATGTCGTAACAACTCCGCCCCATTGACGCAAATGG
GCGGTAGGCGTGTACGGTGGGAGGTCTATATAAGCAGAGCTGGTTTAGTGAACCGTCAGATCAGATCTTT
GTCGATCCTACCATCCACTCGACACACCCGCCAGCGGCCGC
Features (pLannotate 1.2.2; 16 found; start..end, strand, type, name):
      8..922     +  CDS            R1A_SARS2 (fragment): Experimental evidence at protein level: Swiss-Prot protein existence level 1. [Non-structural protein 10]: Plays a pivotal role in viral transcription by stimulating both nsp14 3'-5' exoribonuclease and nsp16 2'-O-methyltransferase activities. Therefore plays an essential role in viral mRNAs cap methylation. From Severe acute respiratory syndrome coronavirus 2 (2019-nCoV) (SARS-CoV-2).
   1020..1141    -  polyA_signal   SV40 poly(A) signal: SV40 polyadenylation signal
   1164..1233    -  CDS            large T antigen (fragment): large T antigen from SV40 (simian virus 40)
   1256..1302    +  terminator     T7 terminator: transcription terminator for bacteriophage T7 RNA polymerase
   1332..1468    +  terminator     rrnG terminator: transcription terminator from the E. coli ribosomal RNA rrnG operon (Albrechtsen et al., 1991)
   1513..1584    +  misc_feature   3' β-globin insulator: insulator downstream of the human β-globin locus (Farrell et al., 2002)
   1810..2398    -  rep_origin     ori: high-copy-number ColE1/pMB1/pBR322/pUC origin of replication
   2570..2634    -  CDS            bla(M) (fragment): β-lactamase lacking the signal sequence; bla(M); allows cytosolic expression of β-lactamase
   3144..4004    +  CDS            AmpR: β-lactamase; bla; confers resistance to ampicillin, carbenicillin, and related antibiotics
   4017..4153    +  terminator     rrnG terminator: transcription terminator from the E. coli ribosomal RNA rrnG operon (Albrechtsen et al., 1991)
   4305..4376    +  misc_feature   5' β-globin insulator: insulator upstream of the human β-globin locus (Farrell et al., 2002)
   4381..4427    -  terminator     T7 terminator: transcription terminator for bacteriophage T7 RNA polymerase
   4445..4493    -  polyA_signal   poly(A) signal: synthetic polyadenylation signal
   4574..4877    +  enhancer       CMV enhancer: human cytomegalovirus immediate early enhancer
   4950..4967    -  promoter       CMV promoter (fragment): human cytomegalovirus (CMV) immediate early promoter
   5030..5081    +  promoter       CMVd2 promoter: truncated human cytomegalovirus (CMV) immediate early promoter that yields moderately reduced expression relative to the full-length promoter
