[The description below was written by a language model from this plasmid's Addgene catalogue record and pLannotate feature annotations shown in this document.]
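Description:
pGBW-m4133388 is a mammalian expression plasmid built on the pTwist_CMV_6 backbone that carries the wild-type coding sequence for the SARS-CoV-2 3C-like proteinase (nsp5, the main protease processed from the ORF1ab polyprotein). It is maintained in E. coli through a high-copy ColE1/pUC-type origin and selected with ampicillin via a full-length β-lactamase (AmpR) gene. No mammalian selection marker is recorded or annotated, so the construct appears suited to transient transfection rather than stable line selection.

The roughly 0.9 kb insert sits at the start of the 5,151 nt circular sequence, immediately downstream of the CMV immediate-early enhancer and promoter elements that close the map. The annotation tool matched this ORF to a fragment of the SARS-CoV-2 replicase polyprotein 1a. Its accompanying text about nsp10 is generic boilerplate for that polyprotein entry, not a description of this insert. According to the catalogue fields, the backbone supplies a C-terminal HA epitope preceded by a TEV protease cleavage site, allowing detection or immunoprecipitation of the protease and removal of the tag; these small elements were not picked up in the feature table. Transcripts are terminated by an SV40 polyadenylation signal.

The expression unit is flanked by elements that isolate it from the rest of the plasmid: 5' and 3' β-globin insulator fragments, T7 and rrnG terminators on either side, and a synthetic poly(A) signal upstream of the CMV enhancer that limits read-through transcription into the cassette. The plasmid is intended for expressing tagged nsp5 in mammalian cells. The record does not specify particular downstream applications.
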