Addgene plasmid #152928: pGBW-m4133388
Purpose: Mammalian expression plasmid for SARS-CoV-2 3C-like proteinase
Depositing lab: Ginkgo Bioworks & Benjie Chen. Depositing organization: Ginkgo Bioworks.
Backbone
  Vector backbone: pTwist_CMV_6
  Backbone size w/o insert (bp): 4180
  Vector type: Mammalian Expression
Growth in bacteria
  Bacterial resistance: Ampicillin, 100 μg/mL
  Growth temperature: 37°C
  Growth strain: DH5alpha
  Copy number: High Copy
Gene/Insert
  Gene/Insert name: SARS-CoV-2 3C-like proteinase (alt name: nsp5)
  Species: Severe acute respiratory syndrome coronavirus 2
  Insert size (bp): 911
  Mutation: wt
  Entrez Gene: ORF1ab (a.k.a. GU280_gp01)
  Promoter: CMV
  Tag / fusion protein: Cleavable TEV;HA (C terminal on backbone)
  Cloning method: Unknown
Resource information
  A portion of this plasmid was derived from a plasmid made by: GinkgoBioworks
Depositor comments: NCBI reference sequence: YP_009725301.1
How to cite: pGBW-m4133388 was a gift from Ginkgo Bioworks & Benjie Chen (Addgene plasmid # 152928 ; http://n2t.net/addgene:152928 ; RRID:Addgene_152928)
